Addgene plasmid #171553: pSuper-gmiR-1
Purpose: a human miR-1-expressing plasmid
Depositing lab: Yan Zeng. Depositing organization: Nanjing Agricultural University. Publication: Differential Inhibition of Target Gene Expression by Human microRNAs. Li P, Chen Y, Juma CA, Yang C, Huang J, Zhang X, Zeng Y. Cells. 2019 Jul 30;8(8). pii: cells8080791. doi: 10.3390/cells8080791. PubMed 31366019.
Backbone
  Vector backbone: pSuper
  Vector type: Mammalian Expression
Growth in bacteria
  Bacterial resistance: Ampicillin, 100 μg/mL
  Growth temperature: 37°C
  Growth strain: DH5alpha
  Copy number: High Copy
Gene/Insert
  Gene/Insert name: miR-1-2
  gRNA/shRNA sequence: Unpsecified
  Species: H. sapiens (human)
  Entrez Gene: MIR1-2 (a.k.a. MIRN1-2, hsa-mir-1-2, miRNA1-2, mir-1-2)
  Cloning method: Restriction Enzyme; 5′ cloning site Unknown (unknown if destroyed)
Terms and licenses: Academic/Nonprofit Terms; Industry Terms: Not Available to Industry
How to cite: pSuper-gmiR-1 was a gift from Yan Zeng (Addgene plasmid # 171553 ; http://n2t.net/addgene:171553 ; RRID:Addgene_171553)
