[The description below was written by a language model from this plasmid's Addgene catalogue record and pLannotate feature annotations shown in this document.]
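Description:
pSuper-gmiR-1 is a small (about 3.4 kb) mammalian expression plasmid built on the pSuper backbone and designed to express human miR-1. pSuper is derived from a pBluescript-type cloning vector, which is reflected in the annotated remnants of that scaffold: a fragment of the multiple cloning site flanked by T3 and T7 phage promoters, the lac promoter/operator region with a CAP binding site, partial lacZα and lacI sequences, and an f1 bacteriophage origin that permits single-stranded DNA production. The plasmid is maintained in E. coli at high copy through a ColE1/pUC-type origin and is selected with ampicillin via the β-lactamase (AmpR) gene and its own promoter. No mammalian selection marker or reporter is annotated.

The payload is a segment of the human MIR1-2 locus placed just downstream of the human H1 RNA promoter, an RNA polymerase III promoter commonly used to drive short hairpin RNAs and small non-coding RNAs in mammalian cells. Transcription from H1 is expected to yield a miR-1 precursor hairpin that the endogenous microRNA processing machinery converts into mature miR-1. The automated annotation places the mir-1 precursor family match on the strand opposite to the H1 promoter. The record does not explain this, and it gives neither the cloning sites nor the exact insert boundaries, so the insert's orientation should be checked against the sequence. According to the catalogue entry and the associated study, the construct serves to overexpress miR-1 after transfection into mammalian cells, in work comparing how strongly different human microRNAs inhibit target gene expression.
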