Features (pLannotate 1.2.2; 14 found; start..end, strand, type, name):
     36..624     +  rep_origin     ori: high-copy-number ColE1/pMB1/pBR322/pUC origin of replication
    807..899     +  CDS            lacI (fragment): lac repressor; lacI; The lac repressor binds to the lac operator to inhibit transcription in E. coli. This inhibition can be relieved by adding lactose or isopropyl-β-D-thiogalactopyranoside (IPTG).
    912..933     +  protein_bind   CAP binding site: CAP binding activates transcription in the presence of cAMP. E. coli catabolite activator protein
    948..978     +  promoter       lac promoter: promoter for the E. coli lac operon
    986..1002    +  protein_bind   lac operator: The lac repressor binds to the lac operator to inhibit transcription in E. coli. This inhibition can be relieved by adding lactose or isopropyl-β-D-thiogalactopyranoside (IPTG). lac repressor encoded by lacI
   1047..1065    +  promoter       T3 promoter: promoter for bacteriophage T3 RNA polymerase
   1078..1139    +  misc_feature   MCS (fragment): pBluescript multiple cloning site
   1138..1352    +  promoter       H1 promoter: human H1 RNA promoter
   1470..1546    -  ncRNA          mir-1: Accession: RF00103 - mir-1 microRNA precursor family
   1614..1632    -  promoter       T7 promoter: promoter for bacteriophage T7 RNA polymerase
   1640..1795    +  CDS            lacZα (fragment): LacZα fragment of β-galactosidase; lacZ fragment
   1897..2255    -  rep_origin     f1 ori (sequence partly withheld): f1 bacteriophage origin of replication; arrow indicates direction of (+) strand synthesis
   2282..2386    +  promoter       AmpR promoter: bla
   2387..3247    +  CDS            AmpR: β-lactamase; bla; confers resistance to ampicillin, carbenicillin, and related antibiotics
>Addgene plasmid #171553 | pSuper-gmiR-1 | addgene full sequence | sequence record 339264 | Addgene NGS Result
GCGTCAGACCCCGTAGAAAAGATCAAAGGATCTTCTTGAGATCCTTTTTTTCTGCGCGTAATCTGCTGCT
TGCAAACAAAAAAACCACCGCTACCAGCGGTGGTTTGTTTGCCGGATCAAGAGCTACCAACTCTTTTTCC
GAAGGTAACTGGCTTCAGCAGAGCGCAGATACCAAATACTGTTCTTCTAGTGTAGCCGTAGTTAGGCCAC
CACTTCAAGAACTCTGTAGCACCGCCTACATACCTCGCTCTGCTAATCCTGTTACCAGTGGCTGCTGCCA
GTGGCGATAAGTCGTGTCTTACCGGGTTGGACTCAAGACGATAGTTACCGGATAAGGCGCAGCGGTCGGG
CTGAACGGGGGGTTCGTGCACACAGCCCAGCTTGGAGCGAACGACCTACACCGAACTGAGATACCTACAG
CGTGAGCTATGAGAAAGCGCCACGCTTCCCGAAGGGAGAAAGGCGGACAGGTATCCGGTAAGCGGCAGGG
TCGGAACAGGAGAGCGCACGAGGGAGCTTCCAGGGGGAAACGCCTGGTATCTTTATAGTCCTGTCGGGTT
TCGCCACCTCTGACTTGAGCGTCGATTTTTGTGATGCTCGTCAGGGGGGCGGAGCCTATGGAAAAACGCC
AGCAACGCGGCCTTTTTACGGTTCCTGGCCTTTTGCTGGCCTTTTGCTCACATGTTCTTTCCTGCGTTAT
CCCCTGATTCTGTGGATAACCGTATTACCGCCTTTGAGTGAGCTGATACCGCTCGCCGCAGCCGAACGAC
CGAGCGCAGCGAGTCAGTGAGCGAGGAAGCGGAAGAGCGCCCAATACGCAAACCGCCTCTCCCCGCGCGT
TGGCCGATTCATTAATGCAGCTGGCACGACAGGTTTCCCGACTGGAAAGCGGGCAGTGAGCGCAACGCAA
TTAATGTGAGTTAGCTCACTCATTAGGCACCCCAGGCTTTACACTTTATGCTTCCGGCTCGTATGTTGTG
TGGAATTGTGAGCGGATAACAATTTCACACAGGAAACAGCTATGACCATGATTACGCCAAGCGCGCAATT
AACCCTCACTAAAGGGAACAAAAGCTGGAGCTCCACCGCGGTGGCGGCCGCTCTAGAACTAGTGGATCCC
CCGGGCTGCAGGAATTCGAACGCTGACGTCATCAACCCGCTCCAAGGAATCGCGGGCCCAGTGTCACTAG
GCGGGAACACCCAGCGCGCGTGCGCCCTGGCAGGAAGATGGCTGTGAGGGACAGGGGAGTGGCGCCCTGC
AATATTTGCATGTCGCTATGTGTTCTGGGAAATCACCATAAACGTGAAATGTCTTTGGATTTGGGAATCT
TATAAGTTCTGTATGAGACCACAGATCTAAGCTTCATCTGTTCATGACTAGGTTAATTTACCATATGACG
GTCATTCACGTAGAAAGAAGCAAGAGCTTCTTTTAGCTCAGTTTAATTCTCTCTTGGTGGTTTATTGCCT
ACCAAAAATACATACTTCTTTACATTCCATAGCATTGTATGTTCATATGGGTACATAAAGAAGTATGTAC
TCTGAGTAGGTATTACTAAGTTGTTAGCTGTAAAAACTCGAGTTTTTTTCTAGATCCCGGGTACCCAATT
CGCCCTATAGTGAGTCGTATTACGCGCGCTCACTGGCCGTCGTTTTACAACGTCGTGACTGGGAAAACCC
TGGCGTTACCCAACTTAATCGCCTTGCAGCACATCCCCCTTTCGCCAGCTGGCGTAATAGCGAAGAGGCC
CGCACCGATCGCCCTTCCCAACAGTTGCGCAGCCTGAATGGCGAATGGAAATTGTAAGCGTTAATATTTT
GTTAAAATTCGCGTTAAATTTTTGTTAAATCAGCTCATTTTTTTAACCAATAGGCCGAAATCGGCAAAAT
CCCTTATAAATCAAAAGAATAGACCGAGATAGGGT
[37 nt withheld, positions 1926-1962]
AAAGAACGTGGACTCCAACGTCAAAGG
[49 nt withheld, positions 1990-2038]
T
[91 nt withheld, positions 2040-2130]
G
[124 nt withheld, positions 2132-2255]
CAGGTGGCACTTTTCGGGGAAATGTGCGCGGAACCCCTATTTGTTTATTTTTCTAAATACATTCAAATAT
GTATCCGCTCATGAGACAATAACCCTGATAAATGCTTCAATAATATTGAAAAAGGAAGAGTATGAGTATT
CAACATTTCCGTGTCGCCCTTATTCCCTTTTTTGCGGCATTTTGCCTTCCTGTTTTTGCTCACCCAGAAA
CGCTGGTGAAAGTAAAAGATGCTGAAGATCAGTTGGGTGCACGAGTGGGTTACATCGAACTGGATCTCAA
CAGCGGTAAGATCCTTGAGAGTTTTCGCCCCGAAGAACGTTTTCCAATGATGAGCACTTTTAAAGTTCTG
CTATGTGGCGCGGTATTATCCCGTATTGACGCCGGGCAAGAGCAACTCGGTCGCCGCATACACTATTCTC
AGAATGACTTGGTTGAGTACTCACCAGTCACAGAAAAGCATCTTACGGATGGCATGACAGTAAGAGAATT
ATGCAGTGCTGCCATAACCATGAGTGATAACACTGCGGCCAACTTACTTCTGACAACGATCGGAGGACCG
AAGGAGCTAACCGCTTTTTTGCACAACATGGGGGATCATGTAACTCGCCTTGATCGTTGGGAACCGGAGC
TGAATGAAGCCATACCAAACGACGAGCGTGACACCACGATGCCTGTAGCAATGGCAACAACGTTGCGCAA
ACTATTAACTGGCGAACTACTTACTCTAGCTTCCCGGCAACAATTAATAGACTGGATGGAGGCGGATAAA
GTTGCAGGACCACTTCTGCGCTCGGCCCTTCCGGCTGGCTGGTTTATTGCTGATAAATCTGGAGCCGGTG
AGCGTGGGTCTCGCGGTATCATTGCAGCACTGGGGCCAGATGGTAAGCCCTCCCGTATCGTAGTTATCTA
CACGACGGGGAGTCAGGCAACTATGGATGAACGAAATAGACAGATCGCTGAGATAGGTGCCTCACTGATT
AAGCATTGGTAACTGTCAGACCAAGTTTACTCATATATACTTTAGATTGATTTAAAACTTCATTTTTAAT
TTAAAAGGATCTAGGTGAAGATCCTTTTTGATAATCTCATGACCAAAATCCCTTAACGTGAGTTTTCGTT
CCACTGA
